>Addgene plasmid #248883 | TDP-43_CTD_W334A | addgene full sequence | sequence record 494377 | Addgene NGS Result
TAATACGACTCACTATAGGGGAATTGTGAGCGGATAACAATTCCCCTCTAGAAATAATTTTGTTTAACTT
TTGAAGGAGATATACCATGGGTAGCGACAAGATTCATCACCACCATCATCATGAGAACTTATACTTTCAA
GGCCATATGAACCGCCAACTGGAACGTTCCGGTCGTTTCGGTGGTAATCCGGGTGGTTTCGGCAACCAGG
GTGGCTTTGGCAATTCGCGTGGCGGTGGTGCCGGCTTGGGCAATAACCAAGGTTCCAATATGGGTGGCGG
TATGAACTTTGGTGCCTTCTCCATCAATCCGGCAATGATGGCGGCTGCACAAGCGGCGCTGCAGTCTAGC
GCGGGTATGATGGGCATGCTGGCGAGCCAGCAGAACCAGTCAGGCCCGAGCGGCAATAATCAGAATCAAG
GTAACATGCAGCGTGAACCGAATCAAGCGTTTGGTAGCGGTAACAATAGCTACAGCGGTAGCAACAGCGG
TGCGGCAATCGGCTGGGGTAGCGCAAGCAATGCGGGCAGCGGTAGCGGTTTCAACGGCGGCTTTGGTAGC
AGCATGGATAGCAAGAGCTCCGGTTGGGGCATGTAACTCGAGCCCCCTAGCATAACCCCTTGGGGCCTCT
AAACGGGTCTTGAGGGGTTTTTTGCCCCTGAGACGCGTCAATCGAGTTCGTACCTAAGGGCGACACCCCC
TAATTAGCCCGGGCGAAAGGCCCAGTCTTTCGACTGAGCCTTTCGTTTTATTTGATGCCTGGCAGTTCCC
TACTCTCGCATGGGGAGTCCCCACACTACCATCGGCGCTACGGCGTTTCACTTCTGAGTTCGGCATGGGG
TCAGGTGGGACCACCGCGCTACTGCCGCCAGGCAAACAAGGGGTGTTATGAGCCATATTCAGGTATAAAT
GGGCTCGCGATAATGTTCAGAATTGGTTAATTGGTTGTAACACTGACCCCTATTTGTTTATTTTTCTAAA
TACATTCAAATATGTATCCGCTCATGAGACAATAACCCTGATAAATGCTTCAATAATATTGAAAAAGGAA
GAATATGAGCCATATTCAACGGGAAACGTCGAGGCCGCGATTAAATTCCAACATGGATGCTGATTTATAT
GGGTATAAATGGGCTCGCGATAATGTCGGGCAATCAGGTGCGACAATCTATCGCTTGTATGGGAAGCCCG
ATGCGCCAGAGTTGTTTCTGAAACATGGCAAAGGTAGCGTTGCCAATGATGTTACAGATGAGATGGTCAG
ACTAAACTGGCTGACGGAATTTATGCCACTTCCGACCATCAAGCATTTTATCCGTACTCCTGATGATGCA
TGGTTACTCACCACTGCGATCCCCGGAAAAACAGCGTTCCAGGTATTAGAAGAATATCCTGATTCAGGTG
AAAATATTGTTGATGCGCTGGCAGTGTTCCTGCGCCGGTTGCACTCGATTCCTGTTTGTAATTGTCCTTT
TAACAGCGATCGCGTATTTCGCCTCGCTCAGGCGCAATCACGAATGAATAACGGTTTGGTTGATGCGAGT
GATTTTGATGACGAGCGTAATGGCTGGCCTGTTGAACAAGTCTGGAAAGAAATGCATAAACTTTTGCCAT
TCTCACCGGATTCAGTCGTCACTCATGGTGATTTCTCACTTGATAACCTTATTTTTGACGAGGGGAAATT
AATAGGTTGTATTGATGTTGGACGAGTCGGAATCGCAGACCGATACCAGGATCTTGCCATCCTATGGAAC
TGCCTCGGTGAGTTTTCTCCTTCATTACAGAAACGGCTTTTTCAAAAATATGGTATTGATAATCCTGATA
TGAATAAATTGCAATTTCATTTGATGCTCGATGAGTTTTTCTAAGCGGCGCGCCATCGAATGGCGCAAAA
CCTTTCGCGGTATGGCATGATAGCGCCCGGAAGAGAGTCAATTCAGGGTGGTGAATATGAAACCAGTAAC
GTTATACGATGTCGCAGAGTATGCCGGTGTCTCTTATCAGACCGTTTCCCGCGTGGTGAACCAGGCCAGC
CACGTTTCTGCGAAAACGCGGGAAAAAGTGGAAGCGGCGATGGCGGAGCTGAATTACATTCCCAACCGCG
TGGCACAACAACTGGCGGGCAAACAGTCGTTGCTGATTGGCGTTGCCACCTCCAGTCTGGCCCTGCACGC
GCCGTCGCAAATTGTCGCGGCGATTAAATCTCGCGCCGATCAACTGGGTGCCAGCGTGGTGGTGTCGATG
GTAGAACGAAGCGGCGTCGAAGCCTGTAAAGCGGCGGTGCACAATCTTCTCGCGCAACGCGTCAGTGGGC
TGATCATTAACTATCCGCTGGATGACCAGGATGCCATTGCTGTGGAAGCTGCCTGCACTAATGTTCCGGC
GTTATTTCTTGATGTCTCTGACCAGACACCCATCAACAGTATTATTTTCTCCCATGAGGACGGTACGCGA
CTGGGCGTGGAGCATCTGGTCGCATTGGGTCACCAGCAAATCGCGCTGTTAGCGGGCCCATTAAGTTCTG
TCTCGGCGCGTCTGCGTCTGGCTGGCTGGCATAAATATCTCACTCGCAATCAAATTCAGCCGATAGCGGA
ACGGGAAGGCGACTGGAGTGCCATGTCCGGTTTTCAACAAACCATGCAAATGCTGAATGAGGGCATCGTT
CCCACTGCGATGCTGGTTGCCAACGATCAGATGGCGCTGGGCGCAATGCGCGCCATTACCGAGTCCGGGC
TGCGCGTTGGTGCGGATATCTCGGTAGTGGGATACGACGATACCGAAGATAGCTCATGTTATATCCCGCC
GTTAACCACCATCAAACAGGATTTTCGCCTGCTGGGGCAAACCAGCGTGGACCGCTTGCTGCAACTCTCT
CAGGGCCAGGCGGTGAAGGGCAATCAGCTGTTGCCAGTCTCACTGGTGAAAAGAAAAACCACCCTGGCGC
CCAATACGCAAACCGCCTCTCCCCGCGCGTTGGCCGATTCATTAATGCAGCTGGCACGACAGGTTTCCCG
ACTGGAAAGCGGGCAGTGACTCATGACCAAAATCCCTTAACGTGAGTTACGCGCGCGTCGTTCCACTGAG
CGTCAGACCCCGTAGAAAAGATCAAAGGATCTTCTTGAGATCCTTTTTTTCTGCGCGTAATCTGCTGCTT
GCAAACAAAAAAACCACCGCTACCAGCGGTGGTTTGTTTGCCGGATCAAGAGCTACCAACTCTTTTTCCG
AAGGTAACTGGCTTCAGCAGAGCGCAGATACCAAATACTGTTCTTCTAGTGTAGCCGTAGTTAGCCCACC
ACTTCAAGAACTCTGTAGCACCGCCTACATACCTCGCTCTGCTAATCCTGTTACCAGTGGCTGCTGCCAG
TGGCGATAAGTCGTGTCTTACCGGGTTGGACTCAAGACGATAGTTACCGGATAAGGCGCAGCGGTCGGGC
TGAACGGGGGGTTCGTGCACACAGCCCAGCTTGGAGCGAACGACCTACACCGAACTGAGATACCTACAGC
GTGAGCTATGAGAAAGCGCCACGCTTCCCGAAGGGAGAAAGGCGGACAGGTATCCGGTAAGCGGCAGGGT
CGGAACAGGAGAGCGCACGAGGGAGCTTCCAGGGGGAAACGCCTGGTATCTTTATAGTCCTGTCGGGTTT
CGCCACCTCTGACTTGAGCGTCGATTTTTGTGATGCTCGTCAGGGGGGCGGAGCCTATGGAAAAACGCCA
GCAACGCGGCCTTTTTACGGTTCCTGGCCTTTTGCTGGCCTTTTGCTCACATGTTCTTTCCTGCGTTATC
CCCTGATTCTGTGGATAACCGTATTACCGCCTTTGAGTGAGCTGATACCGCTCGCCGCAGCCGAACGACC
GAGCGCAGCGAGTCAGTGAGCGAGGAAGCGGAAGGCGAGAGTAGGGAACTGCCAGGCATCAAACTAAGCA
GAAGGCCCCTGACGGATGGCCTTTTTGCGTTTCTACAAACTCTTTCTGTGTTGTAAAACGACGGCCAGTC
TTAAGCTCGGGCCCCCTGGGCGGTTCTGATAACGAGTAATCGTTAATCCGCAAATAACGTAAAAACCCGC
TTCGGCGGGTTTTTTTATGGGGGGAGTTTAGGGAAAGAGCATTTGTCAGAATATTTAAGGGCGCCTGTCA
CTTTGCTTGATATATGAGAATTATTTAACCTTATAAATGAGAAAAAAGCAACGCACTTTAAATAAGATAC
GTTGCTTTTTCGATTGATGAACACCTATAATTAAACTATTCATCTATTATTTATGATTTTTTGTATATAC
AATATTTCTAGTTTGTTAAAGAGAATTAAGAAAATAAATCTCGAAAATAATAAAGGGAAAATCAGTTTTT
GATATCAAAATTATACATGTCAACGATAATACAAAATATAATACAAACTATAAGATGTTATCAGTATTTA
TTATGCATTTAGAATAAATTTTGTGTCGCCCTTCCGCGAAAT
Features (pLannotate 1.2.2; 14 found; start..end, strand, type, name):
      1..19      +  promoter       T7 promoter: promoter for bacteriophage T7 RNA polymerase
     20..44      +  protein_bind   lac operator: The lac repressor binds to the lac operator to inhibit transcription in E. coli. This inhibition can be relieved by adding lactose or isopropyl-β-D-thiogalactopyranoside (IPTG). lac repressor encoded by lacI
     84..593     +  CDS            TARDBP (fragment): TADBP_HUMAN - Also known as TDP43. Experimental evidence at protein level: Swiss-Prot protein existence level 1. RNA-binding protein that is involved in various steps of RNA biogenesis and processing (PubMed:23519609). Preferentially binds, via its two RNA recognition motifs RRM1 and RRM2, to GU-repeats on RNA molecules predominantly localized within long introns and in the 3'UTR of mRNAs (PubMed:23519609, PubMed:24240615, PubMed:24464995). In turn, regulates the splicing of many non-coding and protein-coding RNAs including proteins involved in neuronal survival, as well as mRNAs that encode p
    607..654     +  terminator     T7 terminator: transcription terminator for bacteriophage T7 RNA polymerase
    714..754     -  terminator     rrnB T1 terminator (fragment): transcription terminator T1 from the E. coli rrnB gene
    756..871     -  ncRNA          5S rRNA: Accession: RF00001 - 5S ribosomal RNA
    902..926     +  CDS            KanR (fragment): aminoglycoside phosphotransferase; aph(3')-Ia; confers resistance to kanamycin in bacteria or G418 (Geneticin®) in eukaryotes
    956..1052    +  promoter       AmpR promoter (fragment): bla
   1055..1864    +  CDS            KanR: aminoglycoside phosphotransferase; aph(3')-Ia; confers resistance to kanamycin in bacteria or G418 (Geneticin®) in eukaryotes
   1873..1946    +  promoter       lacI promoter (fragment): lacI
   1947..3026    +  CDS            lacI: LACI_ECOLI - Experimental evidence at protein level: Swiss-Prot protein existence level 1. Repressor of the lactose operon. Binds allolactose as an inducer. From Escherichia coli (strain K12).
   3115..3703    +  rep_origin     ori: high-copy-number ColE1/pMB1/pBR322/pUC origin of replication
   3928..3945    +  terminator     rrnB T2 terminator (fragment): transcription terminator T2 from the E. coli rrnB gene
   3970..3989    -  CDS            lacZα (fragment): LacZα fragment of β-galactosidase; lacZ fragment
