[The description below was written by a language model from this plasmid's Addgene catalogue record and pLannotate feature annotations shown in this document.]
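Description:
TDP-43_CTD_W334A is a 4,452 bp bacterial expression plasmid built on the pJ411 backbone for producing a mutant form of the C-terminal domain of human TDP-43 (gene TARDBP) in E. coli. It replicates from a high-copy ColE1/pUC-type origin and is selected with kanamycin through an aph(3')-Ia aminoglycoside phosphotransferase gene that the annotation places behind an AmpR (bla) promoter fragment. Short fragments of rrnB terminators, a 5S rRNA segment and a small lacZα remnant are also annotated; these look like backbone elements that insulate the cassettes and are not functional payload.

The expression cassette consists of a T7 promoter immediately followed by a lac operator, the coding region, and a T7 terminator. The plasmid also carries lacI under its own promoter, so the Lac repressor holds the T7/lac promoter off until it is relieved by IPTG or lactose. Transcription requires a host that supplies T7 RNA polymerase; the DH5alpha strain listed in the record would serve for propagation only. The insert is recorded as 447 bp, while the annotated TARDBP-matching region is somewhat longer, which is consistent with the backbone-encoded N-terminal 6xHis tag and linker sequence, although the tag is not annotated as a separate feature. The protein carries the W334A substitution, replacing a tryptophan with alanine.

The associated publication concerns helix-mediated multimerization of the conserved region within the TDP-43 C-terminal domain. This suggests the construct is used to make purified recombinant mutant protein for structural and biophysical comparison with the wild-type domain, with the His tag allowing metal-affinity purification.
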