Addgene plasmid #248883: TDP-43_CTD_W334A
Purpose: Expresses 6xHis-tagged C-terminal domain of TDP-43 with W334A.
Depositing lab: Nicolas Fawzi. Depositing organization: Brown University. Publication: Structural details of helix-mediated multimerization of the conserved region of TDP-43 C-terminal domain. Rizuan A, Shenoy J, Mohanty P, Dos Passos PM, Mercado Ortiz JF, Bai L, Viswanathan R, Zaborowksy J, Wang SH, Johnson V, Mamede LD, Titus AR, Ayala YM, Ghirlando R, Mittal J, Fawzi NL. Nat Commun. 2025 Nov 26;16(1):10528. doi: 10.1038/s41467-025-65546-w. PubMed 41298366.
Backbone
  Vector backbone: pJ411
  Backbone size w/o insert (bp): 4005
  Total vector size (bp): 4452
  Vector type: Bacterial Expression
Growth in bacteria
  Bacterial resistance: Kanamycin, 50 μg/mL
  Growth temperature: 37°C
  Growth strain: DH5alpha
  Copy number: High Copy
Gene/Insert
  Gene/Insert name: TDP-43_CTD_W334A
  Species: H. sapiens (human)
  Insert size (bp): 447
  Mutation: changed W334A
  Entrez Gene: TARDBP (a.k.a. ALS10, TDP-43)
  Tag / fusion protein: 6xHis-tags (N terminal on backbone)
Terms and licenses: Academic/Nonprofit Terms; Industry Terms: Not Available to Industry
Depositor comments: Please visit https://doi.org/10.1101/2024.07.05.602258 for bioRxiv preprint.
How to cite: TDP-43_CTD_W334A was a gift from Nicolas Fawzi (Addgene plasmid # 248883 ; http://n2t.net/addgene:248883 ; RRID:Addgene_248883)
